>Addgene plasmid #217148 | pCMV-TC1_FR4 | addgene full sequence | sequence record 442919 | Addgene NGS Result
AAAACAACGTGCAGGAGAGCGTGACCAAGCTGAAATTACGTCGCGGCTGGGTTTTTCAGCAGGATAACGA
TCCTAAACATTGCAGCAAAAGCACCCGCGCCTTTATGCAGCGCAACAAGTATAACGTGCTGGAGTGGCCT
AGCCAAAGCCCTGATCTGAACATCATCGAGAACCTGTGGGATGATCTGAAACAGGCGGTGCATGCACGCA
ACCCGAGCAACATTACCGAACTGCAGCGCTTTTGCCAAGTGGAGTGGGCGAAAATTCCGAGCAGCCGCAT
TCAGACCCTGATTCAGGCGGTGATTTTTGCGAAAGGCGGCAGCACCAAATATTAATGAGCGGCCGCTCGA
GCATGCATCTAGAGGGCCCTATTCTATAGTGTCACCTAAATGCTAGAGCTCGCTGATCAGCCTCGACTGT
GCCTTCTAGTTGCCAGCCATCTGTTGTTTGCCCCTCCCCCGTGCCTTCCTTGACCCTGGAAGGTGCCACT
CCCACTGTCCTTTCCTAATAAAATGAGGAAATTGCATCGCATTGTCTGAGTAGGTGTCATTCTATTCTGG
GGGGTGGGGTGGGGCAGGACAGCAAGGGGGAGGATTGGGAAGACAATAGCAGGCATGCTGGGGATGCGGT
GGGCTCTATGGCTTCTGAGGCGGAAAGAACCAGCTGGGGCTCTAGGGGGTATCCCC
[124 nt withheld, positions 687-810]
C
[91 nt withheld, positions 812-902]
A
[49 nt withheld, positions 904-952]
CCTTTGACGTTGGAGTCCACGTTCTTT
[37 nt withheld, positions 980-1016]
ACCCTATCTCGGTCTATTCTTTTGATTTATAAGGGATTTTGCCGATTTCGGCCTATTGGTTAAAAAATGA
GCTGATTTAACAAAAATTTAACGCGAATTAATTCTGTGGAATGTGTGTCAGTTAGGGTGTGGAAAGTCCC
CAGGCTCCCCAGCAGGCAGAAGTATGCAAAGCATGCATCTCAATTAGTCAGCAACCAGGTGTGGAAAGTC
CCCAGGCTCCCCAGCAGGCAGAAGTATGCAAAGCATGCATCTCAATTAGTCAGCAACCATAGTCCCGCCC
CTAACTCCGCCCATCCCGCCCCTAACTCCGCCCAGTTCCGCCCATTCTCCGCCCCATGGCTGACTAATTT
TTTTTATTTATGCAGAGGCCGAGGCCGCCTCTGCCTCTGAGCTATTCCAGAAGTAGTGAGGAGGCTTTTT
TGGAGGCCTAGGCTTTTGCAAAAAGCTCCCCGAAATGACCGACCAAGCGACGCCCAACCTGCCATCACGA
GATTTCGATTCCACCGCCGCCTTCTATGAAAGGTTGGGCTTCGGAATCGTTTTCCGGGACGCCGGCTGGA
TGATCCTCCAGCGCGGGGATCTCATGCTGGAGTTCTTCGCCCACCCCAACTTGTTTATTGCAGCTTATAA
TGGTTACAAATAAAGCAATAGCATCACAAATTTCACAAATAAAGCATTTTTTTCACTGCATTCTAGTTGT
GGTTTGTCCAAACTCATCAATGTATCTTATCATGTCTGTATACCGTCGACCTCTAGCTAGAGCTTGGCGT
AATCATGGTCATAGCTGTTTCCTGTGTGAAATTGTTATCCGCTCACAATTCCACACAACATACGAGCCGG
AAGCATAAAGTGTAAAGCCTGGGGTGCCTAATGAGTGAGCTAACTCACATTAATTGCGTTGCGCTCACTG
CCCGCTTTCCAGTCGGGAAACCTGTCGTGCCAGCTGCATTAATGAATCGGCCAACGCGCGGGGAGAGGCG
GTTTGCGTATTGGGCGCTCTTCCGCTTCCTCGCTCACTGACTCGCTGCGCTCGGTCGTTCGGCTGCGGCG
AGCGGTATCAGCTCACTCAAAGGCGGTAATACGGTTATCCACAGAATCAGGGGATAACGCAGGAAAGAAC
ATGTGAGCAAAAGGCCAGCAAAAGGCCAGGAACCGTAAAAAGGCCGCGTTGCTGGCGTTTTTCCATAGGC
TCCGCCCCCCTGACGAGCATCACAAAAATCGACGCTCAAGTCAGAGGTGGCGAAACCCGACAGGACTATA
AAGATACCAGGCGTTTCCCCCTGGAAGCTCCCTCGTGCGCTCTCCTGTTCCGACCCTGCCGCTTACCGGA
TACCTGTCCGCCTTTCTCCCTTCGGGAAGCGTGGCGCTTTCTCATAGCTCACGCTGTAGGTATCTCAGTT
CGGTGTAGGTCGTTCGCTCCAAGCTGGGCTGTGTGCACGAACCCCCCGTTCAGCCCGACCGCTGCGCCTT
ATCCGGTAACTATCGTCTTGAGTCCAACCCGGTAAGACACGACTTATCGCCACTGGCAGCAGCCACTGGT
AACAGGATTAGCAGAGCGAGGTATGTAGGCGGTGCTACAGAGTTCTTGAAGTGGTGGCCTAACTACGGCT
ACACTAGAAGAACAGTATTTGGTATCTGCGCTCTGCTGAAGCCAGTTACCTTCGGAAAAAGAGTTGGTAG
CTCTTGATCCGGCAAACAAACCACCGCTGGTAGCGGTGGTTTTTTTGTTTGCAAGCAGCAGATTACGCGC
AGAAAAAAAGGATCTCAAGAAGATCCTTTGATCTTTTCTACGGGGTCTGACGCTCAGTGGAACGAAAACT
CACGTTAAGGGATTTTGGTCATGAGATTATCAAAAAGGATCTTCACCTAGATCCTTTTAAATTAAAAATG
AAGTTTTAAATCAATCTAAAGTATATATGAGTAAACTTGGTCTGACAGTTACCAATGCTTAATCAGTGAG
GCACCTATCTCAGCGATCTGTCTATTTCGTTCATCCATAGTTGCCTGACTCCCCGTCGTGTAGATAACTA
CGATACGGGAGGGCTTACCATCTGGCCCCAGTGCTGCAATGATACCGCGAGACCCACGCTCACCGGCTCC
AGATTTATCAGCAATAAACCAGCCAGCCGGAAGGGCCGAGCGCAGAAGTGGTCCTGCAACTTTATCCGCC
TCCATCCAGTCTATTAATTGTTGCCGGGAAGCTAGAGTAAGTAGTTCGCCAGTTAATAGTTTGCGCAACG
TTGTTGCCATTGCTACAGGCATCGTGGTGTCACGCTCGTCGTTTGGTATGGCTTCATTCAGCTCCGGTTC
CCAACGATCAAGGCGAGTTACATGATCCCCCATGTTGTGCAAAAAAGCGGTTAGCTCCTTCGGTCCTCCG
ATCGTTGTCAGAAGTAAGTTGGCCGCAGTGTTATCACTCATGGTTATGGCAGCACTGCATAATTCTCTTA
CTGTCATGCCATCCGTAAGATGCTTTTCTGTGACTGGTGAGTACTCAACCAAGTCATTCTGAGAATAGTG
TATGCGGCGACCGAGTTGCTCTTGCCCGGCGTCAATACGGGATAATACCGCGCCACATAGCAGAACTTTA
AAAGTGCTCATCATTGGAAAACGTTCTTCGGGGCGAAAACTCTCAAGGATCTTACCGCTGTTGAGATCCA
GTTCGATGTAACCCACTCGTGCACCCAACTGATCTTCAGCATCTTTTACTTTCACCAGCGTTTCTGGGTG
AGCAAAAACAGGAAGGCAAAATGCCGCAAAAAAGGGAATAAGGGCGACACGGAAATGTTGAATACTCATA
CTCTTCCTTTTTCAATATTATTGAAGCATTTATCAGGGTTATTGTCTCATGAGCGGATACATATTTGAAT
GTATTTAGAAAAATAAACAAATAGGGGTTCCGCGCACATTTCCCCGAAAAGTGCCACCTGACGTCGACGG
ATCGGGAGATCTCCCGATCCCCTATGGTGCACTCTCAGTACAATCTGCTCTGATGCCGCATAGTTAAGCC
AGTATCTGCTCCCTGCTTGTGTGTTGGAGGTCGCTGAGTAGTGCGCGAGCAAAATTTAAGCTACAACAAG
GCAAGGCTTGACCGACAATTGCATGAAGAATCTGCTTAGGGTTAGGCGTTTTGCGCTGCTTCGCGATGTA
CGGGCCAGATATACGCGTTGACATTGATTATTGACTAGTTATTAATAGTAATCAATTACGGGGTCATTAG
TTCATAGCCCATATATGGAGTTCCGCGTTACATAACTTACGGTAAATGGCCCGCCTGGCTGACCGCCCAA
CGACCCCCGCCCATTGACGTCAATAATGACGTATGTTCCCATAGTAACGCCAATAGGGACTTTCCATTGA
CGTCAATGGGTGGAGTATTTACGGTAAACTGCCCACTTGGCAGTACATCAAGTGTATCATATGCCAAGTA
CGCCCCCTATTGACGTCAATGACGGTAAATGGCCCGCCTGGCATTATGCCCAGTACATGACCTTATGGGA
CTTTCCTACTTGGCAGTACATCTACGTATTAGTCATCGCTATTACCATGGTGATGCGGTTTTGGCAGTAC
ATCAATGGGCGTGGATAGCGGTTTGACTCACGGGGATTTCCAAGTCTCCACCCCATTGACGTCAATGGGA
GTTTGTTTTGGCACCAAAATCAACGGGACTTTCCAAAATGTCGTAACAACTCCGCCCCATTGACGCAAAT
GGGCGGTAGGCGTGTACGGTGGGAGGTCTATATAAGCAGAGCTCTCTGGCTAACTAGAGAACCCACTGCT
TACTGGCTTATCGAAATTAATACGACTCACTATAGGGAGACCCAAGCTTGGTACCGAGCTCGGATCCACT
AGTAACGGCCGCCAGTGTGCTGGAATTCGCCGCCACCATGCCTGTGCTGATCCTGTTTGACAGCCCGCTG
AAGAGCTGCAATATGGGCGCGAGCAAACAGCTGAGCGATTATCTGAAGACCAAGATCATCCAGCACTATG
GCCTGGGCGAAGGCTATAAAAAACTGAGCAAGCGCTTCCAGCTGAGCGTTAGCACCGTGCGCAACATTGT
GCGCAAGTGGAAAGCAACCGGCACCGTTTTAGTGAAACCTCGCTCGGGCCGCCCTCGTAAAATTGCGGAA
CGTCAGCGCCGTCGTATGGTTCGCATGGTGAAAAACAACCCTCAGACCACCAGCAAAGATCTGCAGGGCT
ATTTAGCGGCAGATGGTGTGGCAGTTCATCGTAGCACCATCCAGCACAACCTGCACAAGGAACGCCTGTA
CGGTCGTGTGATGCGCAAGAAACCGTTTCTGCATAGCCGCCATAAGTTAAGCCGTCTGCGCTACGCCAAA
GAGCATCTGGATAAACCGATTAGCTTCTGGAACAAAATCCTGTGGACCGACGAAACCAAAATTGAGCTGT
TTGGCCACAACAAACGCCGTTATGCGTGGCGTCAGAAAAACACCGAGTTCGAGGAAAAACATCTGCTGCC
GACCGTTAAATTTGGCGGCGGCAGCATTATGTTATGGGGCTGCGTTGCATCAGCAGGCACTGGTAACCTG
GTTAAAATCGAGGGCCGCATGGATAGCACCCAGTATCAGCAGATTCTGG
Features (pLannotate 1.2.2; 19 found; start..end, strand, type, name):
    373..391     -  promoter       SP6 promoter: promoter for bacteriophage SP6 RNA polymerase
    417..641     +  polyA_signal   bGH poly(A) signal: bovine growth hormone polyadenylation signal
    645..666     +  promoter       SV40 promoter (fragment): SV40 enhancer and early promoter
    687..1115    +  rep_origin     f1 ori (sequence partly withheld): f1 bacteriophage origin of replication; arrow indicates direction of (+) strand synthesis
   1129..1458    +  promoter       SV40 promoter: SV40 enhancer and early promoter
   1471..1629    +  CDS            ble (fragment): BLE_KLEPN - Experimental evidence at protein level: Swiss-Prot protein existence level 1. Binding protein with a strong affinity to the bleomycin family of antibiotics. Binds to CL990; an antimitotic-antibiotic compound. From Klebsiella pneumoniae.
   1624..1745    +  polyA_signal   SV40 poly(A) signal: SV40 polyadenylation signal
   1818..1834    -  protein_bind   lac operator: The lac repressor binds to the lac operator to inhibit transcription in E. coli. This inhibition can be relieved by adding lactose or isopropyl-β-D-thiogalactopyranoside (IPTG). lac repressor encoded by lacI
   1842..1872    -  promoter       lac promoter: promoter for the E. coli lac operon
   1887..1908    -  protein_bind   CAP binding site: CAP binding activates transcription in the presence of cAMP. E. coli catabolite activator protein
   1921..2013    -  CDS            lacI (fragment): lac repressor; lacI; The lac repressor binds to the lac operator to inhibit transcription in E. coli. This inhibition can be relieved by adding lactose or isopropyl-β-D-thiogalactopyranoside (IPTG).
   2196..2784    -  rep_origin     ori: high-copy-number ColE1/pMB1/pBR322/pUC origin of replication
   2955..3815    -  CDS            AmpR: β-lactamase; bla; confers resistance to ampicillin, carbenicillin, and related antibiotics
   3816..3920    -  promoter       AmpR promoter: bla
   3979..4031    -  misc_feature   bom (fragment): basis of mobility region from pBR322
   4186..4565    +  enhancer       CMV enhancer: human cytomegalovirus immediate early enhancer
   4566..4769    +  promoter       CMV promoter: human cytomegalovirus (CMV) immediate early promoter
   4765..4798    +  LTR            5' LTR (truncated) (fragment): truncated 5' long terminal repeat (LTR) from HIV-1
   4814..4832    +  promoter       T7 promoter: promoter for bacteriophage T7 RNA polymerase
