[The description below was written by a language model from this plasmid's Addgene catalogue record and pLannotate feature annotations shown in this document.]
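Description:
pCMV-TC1_FR4 is a 5.6 kb mammalian expression plasmid built on a pCMV backbone for producing the TC1_FR4 transposase, a synthetic coding sequence, in transfected cells. It is maintained in E. coli as a high-copy plasmid through a ColE1/pUC-type origin and selected with ampicillin via the β-lactamase gene and its native promoter. An f1 origin is also present, which in principle permits single-stranded DNA production.

The expression cassette consists of the human cytomegalovirus immediate-early enhancer and promoter, followed by a T7 promoter, and is closed by the bovine growth hormone polyadenylation signal, with an antisense SP6 promoter just upstream of that terminator. The automated annotation does not label the transposase itself. The unannotated stretch running from the T7 promoter across the circular junction to the SP6 promoter is the likely location of the insert, though the cloning sites are recorded as unknown. The flanking phage promoters could serve for in vitro transcription or as sequencing primer sites. Downstream lies an SV40 early promoter followed by only a short fragment of the ble (bleomycin-family resistance) gene and an SV40 poly(A) signal, so the feature table shows no intact mammalian selection marker. Small hits to an HIV-1 LTR, lacI, bom and a second SV40 promoter fragment appear to be backbone remnants rather than functional elements.

The plasmid comes from a survey testing a large panel of DNA transposons in human cells for genome engineering. It presumably serves as the helper supplying transposase in trans to a separate donor carrying the cognate transposon ends, although the record does not describe that partner construct.
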