Addgene plasmid #217148: pCMV-TC1_FR4
Purpose: Mammalian expression vector for expression of TC1_FR4 transposase (CMV promoter)
Depositing lab: Haoyi Wang. Depositing organization: Institute of Zoology, Chinese Academy of Sciences. Publication: Heterologous survey of 130 DNA transposons in human cells highlights their functional divergence and expands the genome engineering toolbox. Zhang T, Tan S, Tang N, Li Y, Zhang C, Sun J, Guo Y, Gao H, Cai Y, Sun W, Wang C, Fu L, Ma H, Wu Y, Hu X, Zhang X, Gee P, Yan W, Zhao Y, Chen Q, Guo B, Wang H, Zhang YE. Cell. 2024 Jul 11;187(14):3741-3760.e30. doi: 10.1016/j.cell.2024.05.007. Epub 2024 Jun 5. PubMed 38843831.
Backbone
  Vector backbone: pCMV
  Vector type: Mammalian Expression
Growth in bacteria
  Bacterial resistance: Ampicillin, 100 μg/mL
  Growth temperature: 37°C
  Growth strain: DH5alpha
  Copy number: High Copy
Gene/Insert
  Gene/Insert name: TC1_FR4 transposase
  Species: Synthetic
  Cloning method: Restriction Enzyme; 5′ cloning site Unknown (unknown if destroyed); 3′ cloning site Unknown (unknown if destroyed)
Terms and licenses: Academic/Nonprofit Terms; Industry Terms: Not Available to Industry
How to cite: pCMV-TC1_FR4 was a gift from Haoyi Wang (Addgene plasmid # 217148 ; http://n2t.net/addgene:217148 ; RRID:Addgene_217148)
